Addgene plasmid #155008: pcDNA-GFP-EBA175-Flag(S1421R/P1424Q/Y1426S)
Purpose: Expresses N-terminally GFP-tagged and C-terminally Flag-tagged EBA175 S1421R/P1424Q/Y1426S variant (residues 1284-1462) from pcDNA3.1
Depositing lab: Sinisa Urban. Depositing organization: Johns Hopkins University and School of Medicine. Publication: Designed Parasite-Selective Rhomboid Inhibitors Block Invasion and Clear Blood-Stage Malaria. Gandhi S, Baker RP, Cho S, Stanchev S, Strisovsky K, Urban S. Cell Chem Biol. 2020 Aug 31. pii: S2451-9456(20)30333-0. doi: 10.1016/j.chembiol.2020.08.011. PubMed 32888502.
Backbone
  Vector backbone: pcDNA3.1
  Backbone manufacturer: Invitrogen
  Backbone size w/o insert (bp): 5500
  Total vector size (bp): 6040
  Vector type: Mammalian Expression
Growth in bacteria
  Bacterial resistance: Ampicillin, 100 μg/mL
  Growth temperature: 37°C
  Growth strain: DH5alpha
  Copy number: High Copy
Gene/Insert
  Gene/Insert name: PfEBA175
  Species: Synthetic
  Insert size (bp): 537
  Mutation: S1421R/P1424Q/Y1426S; insert codes for EBA175 residues 1284 to 1462
  Promoter: CMV
  Tag / fusion protein: signal peptide (residues 1 to 32) from TGF alpha (N terminal on insert); GFP (N terminal on insert); Flag (C terminal on insert)
  Cloning method: Restriction Enzyme; 5′ cloning site BamHI (not destroyed); 3′ cloning site NotI (not destroyed)
  Sequencing primers: 5′ T7 forward; 3′ BGH reverse
Terms and licenses: Academic/Nonprofit Terms; Industry Terms: Not Available to Industry
How to cite: pcDNA-GFP-EBA175-Flag(S1421R/P1424Q/Y1426S) was a gift from Sinisa Urban (Addgene plasmid # 155008 ; http://n2t.net/addgene:155008 ; RRID:Addgene_155008)
