[The description below was written by a language model from this plasmid's Addgene catalogue record and pLannotate feature annotations shown in this document.]
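Description:
pcDNA-GFP-EBA175-Flag(S1421R/P1424Q/Y1426S) is a mammalian expression plasmid built on the pcDNA3.1 backbone. It is maintained in E. coli through a high-copy ColE1/pUC-type origin and ampicillin resistance (AmpR with its bla promoter). The backbone also carries an f1 origin and an SV40 early promoter-driven neomycin phosphotransferase cassette with an SV40 polyadenylation signal, which would allow G418 selection in mammalian cells. The catalogue lists a total size of about 6.0 kb, whereas the sequenced record is 6,785 nt. The catalogue figure equals the backbone plus the 537 bp EBA175 segment, which suggests it may omit the GFP and signal peptide sequences.

The expression cassette uses the CMV immediate-early enhancer and promoter and ends at the bovine growth hormone polyadenylation signal, with a T7 promoter upstream of the coding region. The open reading frame begins with the signal peptide of human TGF-alpha (residues 1 to 32), which directs the fusion into the secretory pathway. This is followed by EGFP, then a synthetic segment encoding residues 1284 to 1462 of the Plasmodium falciparum erythrocyte-binding antigen EBA175, cloned between BamHI and NotI. A C-terminal Flag tag is recorded in the catalogue but was not called in the feature table. The EBA175 segment carries three substitutions, S1421R, P1424Q and Y1426S.

The dual tagging lets both ends of the protein be followed separately in transfected mammalian cells. The associated publication concerns parasite-selective rhomboid protease inhibitors that block malaria invasion, so the construct was probably used as a variant substrate in cleavage assays. The record does not state the specific effect of the three mutations.
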