Features (pLannotate 1.2.2; 22 found; start..end, strand, type, name):
     28..80      -  misc_feature   bom (fragment): basis of mobility region from pBR322
    235..614     +  enhancer       CMV enhancer: human cytomegalovirus immediate early enhancer
    615..818     +  promoter       CMV promoter: human cytomegalovirus (CMV) immediate early promoter
    814..847     +  LTR            5' LTR (truncated) (fragment): truncated 5' long terminal repeat (LTR) from HIV-1
    863..881     +  promoter       T7 promoter: promoter for bacteriophage T7 RNA polymerase
    920..1009    +  CDS            TGFA (fragment): TGFA_HUMAN - Experimental evidence at protein level: Swiss-Prot protein existence level 1. TGF alpha is a mitogenic polypeptide that is able to bind to the EGF receptor/EGFR and to act synergistically with TGF beta to promote anchorage-independent cell proliferation in soft agar. From Homo sapiens (Human).
   1016..1732    +  CDS            EGFP: EGFP is a basic (constitutively fluorescent) green fluorescent protein published in 1996, derived from Aequorea victoria. It is reported to be a rapidly-maturing weak dimer with moderate acid sensitivity.
   1715..2188    +  CDS            EBA1_PLAFC (fragment): Experimental evidence at protein level: Swiss-Prot protein existence level 1. Binds to host erythrocytes; may act as bridge between erythrocytes and merozoites. From Plasmodium falciparum (isolate Camp / Malaysia).
   2382..2606    +  polyA_signal   bGH poly(A) signal: bovine growth hormone polyadenylation signal
   2610..2631    +  promoter       SV40 promoter (fragment): SV40 enhancer and early promoter
   2652..3080    +  rep_origin     f1 ori (sequence partly withheld): f1 bacteriophage origin of replication; arrow indicates direction of (+) strand synthesis
   3094..3423    +  promoter       SV40 promoter: SV40 enhancer and early promoter
   3490..4281    +  CDS            neo: KKA2_KLEPN - Also known as kan, nptII. Experimental evidence at protein level: Swiss-Prot protein existence level 1. Resistance to kanamycin, neomycin, paromomycin, ribostamycin, butirosin and gentamicin B. From Klebsiella pneumoniae.
   4305..4463    +  CDS            ble (fragment): BLE_KLEPN - Experimental evidence at protein level: Swiss-Prot protein existence level 1. Binding protein with a strong affinity to the bleomycin family of antibiotics. Binds to CL990; an antimitotic-antibiotic compound. From Klebsiella pneumoniae.
   4458..4579    +  polyA_signal   SV40 poly(A) signal: SV40 polyadenylation signal
   4652..4668    -  protein_bind   lac operator: The lac repressor binds to the lac operator to inhibit transcription in E. coli. This inhibition can be relieved by adding lactose or isopropyl-β-D-thiogalactopyranoside (IPTG). lac repressor encoded by lacI
   4676..4706    -  promoter       lac promoter: promoter for the E. coli lac operon
   4721..4742    -  protein_bind   CAP binding site: CAP binding activates transcription in the presence of cAMP. E. coli catabolite activator protein
   4755..4847    -  CDS            lacI (fragment): lac repressor; lacI; The lac repressor binds to the lac operator to inhibit transcription in E. coli. This inhibition can be relieved by adding lactose or isopropyl-β-D-thiogalactopyranoside (IPTG).
   5030..5618    -  rep_origin     ori: high-copy-number ColE1/pMB1/pBR322/pUC origin of replication
   5789..6649    -  CDS            AmpR: β-lactamase; bla; confers resistance to ampicillin, carbenicillin, and related antibiotics
   6650..6754    -  promoter       AmpR promoter: bla
>Addgene plasmid #155008 | pcDNA-GFP-EBA175-Flag(S1421R/P1424Q/Y1426S) | addgene full sequence | sequence record 309834 | Addgene NGS Result
GACGGATCGGGAGATCTCCCGATCCCCTATGGTGCACTCTCAGTACAATCTGCTCTGATGCCGCATAGTT
AAGCCAGTATCTGCTCCCTGCTTGTGTGTTGGAGGTCGCTGAGTAGTGCGCGAGCAAAATTTAAGCTACA
ACAAGGCAAGGCTTGACCGACAATTGCATGAAGAATCTGCTTAGGGTTAGGCGTTTTGCGCTGCTTCGCG
ATGTACGGGCCAGATATACGCGTTGACATTGATTATTGACTAGTTATTAATAGTAATCAATTACGGGGTC
ATTAGTTCATAGCCCATATATGGAGTTCCGCGTTACATAACTTACGGTAAATGGCCCGCCTGGCTGACCG
CCCAACGACCCCCGCCCATTGACGTCAATAATGACGTATGTTCCCATAGTAACGCCAATAGGGACTTTCC
ATTGACGTCAATGGGTGGAGTATTTACGGTAAACTGCCCACTTGGCAGTACATCAAGTGTATCATATGCC
AAGTACGCCCCCTATTGACGTCAATGACGGTAAATGGCCCGCCTGGCATTATGCCCAGTACATGACCTTA
TGGGACTTTCCTACTTGGCAGTACATCTACGTATTAGTCATCGCTATTACCATGGTGATGCGGTTTTGGC
AGTACATCAATGGGCGTGGATAGCGGTTTGACTCACGGGGATTTCCAAGTCTCCACCCCATTGACGTCAA
TGGGAGTTTGTTTTGGCACCAAAATCAACGGGACTTTCCAAAATGTCGTAACAACTCCGCCCCATTGACG
CAAATGGGCGGTAGGCGTGTACGGTGGGAGGTCTATATAAGCAGAGCTCTCTGGCTAACTAGAGAACCCA
CTGCTTACTGGCTTATCGAAATTAATACGACTCACTATAGGGAGACCCAAGCTGGCTAGCGTTTAAACTT
AAGCTTACCATGGTCCCCTCGGCTGGACAGCTCGCCCTGTTCGCTCTGGGTATTGTGTTGGCTGCGTGCC
AGGCCTTGGAGAACAGCACGTCCCCGCTGCGTACGATGGTGAGCAAGGGCGAGGAGCTGTTCACCGGGGT
GGTGCCCATCCTGGTCGAGCTGGACGGCGACGTAAACGGCCACAAGTTCAGCGTGTCCGGCGAGGGCGAG
GGCGATGCCACCTACGGCAAGCTGACCCTGAAGTTCATCTGCACCACCGGCAAGCTGCCCGTGCCCTGGC
CCACCCTCGTGACCACCCTGACCTACGGCGTGCAGTGCTTCAGCCGCTACCCCGACCACATGAAGCAGCA
CGACTTCTTCAAGTCCGCCATGCCCGAAGGCTACGTCCAGGAGCGCACCATCTTCTTCAAGGACGACGGC
AACTACAAGACCCGCGCCGAGGTGAAGTTCGAGGGCGACACCCTGGTGAACCGCATCGAGCTGAAGGGCA
TCGACTTCAAGGAGGACGGCAACATCCTGGGGCACAAGCTGGAGTACAACTACAACAGCCACAACGTCTA
TATCATGGCCGACAAGCAGAAGAACGGCATCAAGGTGAACTTCAAGATCCGCCACAACATCGAGGACGGC
AGCGTGCAGCTCGCCGACCACTACCAGCAGAACACCCCCATCGGCGACGGCCCCGTGCTGCTGCCCGACA
ACCACTACCTGAGCACCCAGTCCGCCCTGAGCAAAGACCCCAACGAGAAGCGCGATCACATGGTCCTGCT
GGAGTTCGTGACCGCCGCCGGGATCACTCTCGGCATGGACGAGCTGTACAAGTCCGGCCGGACTCAGGGA
GCAGAATTCTCAGGATCCCATAGCCATCATGGTAATCGTCAGGATCGTGGTGGTAATAGCGGTAATGTGC
TGAATATGCGCAGCAACAATAACAACTTCAACAATATCCCGAGCCGCTATAATCTGTATGATAAGAAACT
GGATCTGGATCTGTATGAAAATCGCAATGATAGCACCACCAAAGAACTGATTAAAAAACTGGCCGAGATC
AATAAGTGCGAAAATGAAATTAGCGTGAAATATTGCGATCACATGATTCATGAAGAAATTCCGCTGAAAA
CCTGCACCAAAGAAAAGACCCGTAATCTGTGTTGTGCAGTGAGCGATTATTGCATGAGCTATTTTACCTA
TGATAGCGAAGAATATTACAACTGCACCAAACGCGAATTTGATGATCCGAGCTATACCTGCTTTCGTAAA
GAGGCATTTCGCAGCATGCAGTATTCTGCCGGTGCCGGTGTTCTGTTCATCATTCTGGTGATTCTGGGTG
CAAGCCAGGCAAAATATCAGCGCCTGGAGAAAATCAACAAGAACAAGATTGAGAAAAACGTGAATGATTA
CAAGGACGATGACGATAAGTAGGCGGCCGCATAATCTAGAGGGCCCGTTTAAACCCGCTGATCAGCCTCG
ACTGTGCCTTCTAGTTGCCAGCCATCTGTTGTTTGCCCCTCCCCCGTGCCTTCCTTGACCCTGGAAGGTG
CCACTCCCACTGTCCTTTCCTAATAAAATGAGGAAATTGCATCGCATTGTCTGAGTAGGTGTCATTCTAT
TCTGGGGGGTGGGGTGGGGCAGGACAGCAAGGGGGAGGATTGGGAAGACAATAGCAGGCATGCTGGGGAT
GCGGTGGGCTCTATGGCTTCTGAGGCGGAAAGAACCAGCTGGGGCTCTAGGGGGTATCCCC
[124 nt withheld, positions 2652-2775]
C
[91 nt withheld, positions 2777-2867]
A
[49 nt withheld, positions 2869-2917]
CCTTTGACGTTGGAGTCCACGTTCTTT
[37 nt withheld, positions 2945-2981]
ACCCTATCTCGGTCTATTCTTTTGATTTATAAGGGATTTTGCCGATTTCGGCCTATTGGTTAAAAAATGA
GCTGATTTAACAAAAATTTAACGCGAATTAATTCTGTGGAATGTGTGTCAGTTAGGGTGTGGAAAGTCCC
CAGGCTCCCCAGCAGGCAGAAGTATGCAAAGCATGCATCTCAATTAGTCAGCAACCAGGTGTGGAAAGTC
CCCAGGCTCCCCAGCAGGCAGAAGTATGCAAAGCATGCATCTCAATTAGTCAGCAACCATAGTCCCGCCC
CTAACTCCGCCCATCCCGCCCCTAACTCCGCCCAGTTCCGCCCATTCTCCGCCCCATGGCTGACTAATTT
TTTTTATTTATGCAGAGGCCGAGGCCGCCTCTGCCTCTGAGCTATTCCAGAAGTAGTGAGGAGGCTTTTT
TGGAGGCCTAGGCTTTTGCAAAAAGCTCCCGGGAGCTTGTATATCCATTTTCGGATCTGATCAAGAGACA
GGATGAGGATCGTTTCGCATGATTGAACAAGATGGATTGCACGCAGGTTCTCCGGCCGCTTGGGTGGAGA
GGCTATTCGGCTATGACTGGGCACAACAGACAATCGGCTGCTCTGATGCCGCCGTGTTCCGGCTGTCAGC
GCAGGGGCGCCCGGTTCTTTTTGTCAAGACCGACCTGTCCGGTGCCCTGAATGAACTGCAGGACGAGGCA
GCGCGGCTATCGTGGCTGGCCACGACGGGCGTTCCTTGCGCAGCTGTGCTCGACGTTGTCACTGAAGCGG
GAAGGGACTGGCTGCTATTGGGCGAAGTGCCGGGGCAGGATCTCCTGTCATCTCACCTTGCTCCTGCCGA
GAAAGTATCCATCATGGCTGATGCAATGCGGCGGCTGCATACGCTTGATCCGGCTACCTGCCCATTCGAC
CACCAAGCGAAACATCGCATCGAGCGAGCACGTACTCGGATGGAAGCCGGTCTTGTCGATCAGGATGATC
TGGACGAAGAGCATCAGGGGCTCGCGCCAGCCGAACTGTTCGCCAGGCTCAAGGCGCGCATGCCCGACGG
CGAGGATCTCGTCGTGACCCATGGCGATGCCTGCTTGCCGAATATCATGGTGGAAAATGGCCGCTTTTCT
GGATTCATCGACTGTGGCCGGCTGGGTGTGGCGGACCGCTATCAGGACATAGCGTTGGCTACCCGTGATA
TTGCTGAAGAGCTTGGCGGCGAATGGGCTGACCGCTTCCTCGTGCTTTACGGTATCGCCGCTCCCGATTC
GCAGCGCATCGCCTTCTATCGCCTTCTTGACGAGTTCTTCTGAGCGGGACTCTGGGGTTCGAAATGACCG
ACCAAGCGACGCCCAACCTGCCATCACGAGATTTCGATTCCACCGCCGCCTTCTATGAAAGGTTGGGCTT
CGGAATCGTTTTCCGGGACGCCGGCTGGATGATCCTCCAGCGCGGGGATCTCATGCTGGAGTTCTTCGCC
CACCCCAACTTGTTTATTGCAGCTTATAATGGTTACAAATAAAGCAATAGCATCACAAATTTCACAAATA
AAGCATTTTTTTCACTGCATTCTAGTTGTGGTTTGTCCAAACTCATCAATGTATCTTATCATGTCTGTAT
ACCGTCGACCTCTAGCTAGAGCTTGGCGTAATCATGGTCATAGCTGTTTCCTGTGTGAAATTGTTATCCG
CTCACAATTCCACACAACATACGAGCCGGAAGCATAAAGTGTAAAGCCTGGGGTGCCTAATGAGTGAGCT
AACTCACATTAATTGCGTTGCGCTCACTGCCCGCTTTCCAGTCGGGAAACCTGTCGTGCCAGCTGCATTA
ATGAATCGGCCAACGCGCGGGGAGAGGCGGTTTGCGTATTGGGCGCTCTTCCGCTTCCTCGCTCACTGAC
TCGCTGCGCTCGGTCGTTCGGCTGCGGCGAGCGGTATCAGCTCACTCAAAGGCGGTAATACGGTTATCCA
CAGAATCAGGGGATAACGCAGGAAAGAACATGTGAGCAAAAGGCCAGCAAAAGGCCAGGAACCGTAAAAA
GGCCGCGTTGCTGGCGTTTTTCCATAGGCTCCGCCCCCCTGACGAGCATCACAAAAATCGACGCTCAAGT
CAGAGGTGGCGAAACCCGACAGGACTATAAAGATACCAGGCGTTTCCCCCTGGAAGCTCCCTCGTGCGCT
CTCCTGTTCCGACCCTGCCGCTTACCGGATACCTGTCCGCCTTTCTCCCTTCGGGAAGCGTGGCGCTTTC
TCATAGCTCACGCTGTAGGTATCTCAGTTCGGTGTAGGTCGTTCGCTCCAAGCTGGGCTGTGTGCACGAA
CCCCCCGTTCAGCCCGACCGCTGCGCCTTATCCGGTAACTATCGTCTTGAGTCCAACCCGGTAAGACACG
ACTTATCGCCACTGGCAGCAGCCACTGGTAACAGGATTAGCAGAGCGAGGTATGTAGGCGGTGCTACAGA
GTTCTTGAAGTGGTGGCCTAACTACGGCTACACTAGAAGAACAGTATTTGGTATCTGCGCTCTGCTGAAG
CCAGTTACCTTCGGAAAAAGAGTTGGTAGCTCTTGATCCGGCAAACAAACCACCGCTGGTAGCGGTGGTT
TTTTTGTTTGCAAGCAGCAGATTACGCGCAGAAAAAAAGGATCTCAAGAAGATCCTTTGATCTTTTCTAC
GGGGTCTGACGCTCAGTGGAACGAAAACTCACGTTAAGGGATTTTGGTCATGAGATTATCAAAAAGGATC
TTCACCTAGATCCTTTTAAATTAAAAATGAAGTTTTAAATCAATCTAAAGTATATATGAGTAAACTTGGT
CTGACAGTTACCAATGCTTAATCAGTGAGGCACCTATCTCAGCGATCTGTCTATTTCGTTCATCCATAGT
TGCCTGACTCCCCGTCGTGTAGATAACTACGATACGGGAGGGCTTACCATCTGGCCCCAGTGCTGCAATG
ATACCGCGAGACCCACGCTCACCGGCTCCAGATTTATCAGCAATAAACCAGCCAGCCGGAAGGGCCGAGC
GCAGAAGTGGTCCTGCAACTTTATCCGCCTCCATCCAGTCTATTAATTGTTGCCGGGAAGCTAGAGTAAG
TAGTTCGCCAGTTAATAGTTTGCGCAACGTTGTTGCCATTGCTACAGGCATCGTGGTGTCACGCTCGTCG
TTTGGTATGGCTTCATTCAGCTCCGGTTCCCAACGATCAAGGCGAGTTACATGATCCCCCATGTTGTGCA
AAAAAGCGGTTAGCTCCTTCGGTCCTCCGATCGTTGTCAGAAGTAAGTTGGCCGCAGTGTTATCACTCAT
GGTTATGGCAGCACTGCATAATTCTCTTACTGTCATGCCATCCGTAAGATGCTTTTCTGTGACTGGTGAG
TACTCAACCAAGTCATTCTGAGAATAGTGTATGCGGCGACCGAGTTGCTCTTGCCCGGCGTCAATACGGG
ATAATACCGCGCCACATAGCAGAACTTTAAAAGTGCTCATCATTGGAAAACGTTCTTCGGGGCGAAAACT
CTCAAGGATCTTACCGCTGTTGAGATCCAGTTCGATGTAACCCACTCGTGCACCCAACTGATCTTCAGCA
TCTTTTACTTTCACCAGCGTTTCTGGGTGAGCAAAAACAGGAAGGCAAAATGCCGCAAAAAAGGGAATAA
GGGCGACACGGAAATGTTGAATACTCATACTCTTCCTTTTTCAATATTATTGAAGCATTTATCAGGGTTA
TTGTCTCATGAGCGGATACATATTTGAATGTATTTAGAAAAATAAACAAATAGGGGTTCCGCGCACATTT
CCCCGAAAAGTGCCACCTGACGTC
